>Addgene plasmid #179163 | pCAG-hPPP3R2 | addgene full sequence | sequence record 352820 | Addgene NGS Result
GAGCTCATCGATACTCGACATTGATTATTGACTAGTTATTAATAGTAATCAATTACGGGGTCATTAGTTC
ATAGCCCATATATGGAGTTCCGCGTTACATAACTTACGGTAAATGGCCCGCCTGGCTGACCGCCCAACGA
CCCCCGCCCATTGACGTCAATAATGACGTATGTTCCCATAGTAACGCCAATAGGGACTTTCCATTGACGT
CAATGGGTGGAGTATTTACGGTAAACTGCCCACTTGGCAGTACATCAAGTGTATCATATGCCAAGTACGC
CCCCTATTGACGTCAATGACGGTAAATGGCCCGCCTGGCATTATGCCCAGTACATGACCTTATGGGACTT
TCCTACTTGGCAGTACATCTACGTATTAGTCATCGCTATTACCATGGTCGAGGTGAGCCCCACGTTCTGC
TTCACTCTCCCCATCTCCCCCCCCTCCCCACCCCCAATTTTGTATTTATTTATTTTTTAATTATTTTGTG
CAGCGATGGGGGCGGGGGGGGGGGGGGNSGCGCGCCRGGSGGGGSGGGGSGGGGSGRGGGGSGGGGSGGG
GSGRGGSGGRGAGGKGCGGCGGCAGCCAATCAGAGCGGCGCGCTCCGAAAGTTTCCTTTTATGGCGAGGC
GGCGGCGGCGGCGGCCCTATAAAAAGCGAAGCGCGCGGCGGGCGGGAGTCGCTGCGCGCTGCCTTCGCCC
CGTGCCCCGCTCCGCCGCCGCCTCGCGCCGCCCGCCCCGGCTCTGACTGACCGCGTTACTCCCACAGGTG
AGCGGGCGGGACGGCCCTTCTCCTCCGGGCTGTAATTAGCGCTTGGTTTAATGACGGCTTGTTTCTTTTC
TGTGGCTGCGTGAAAGCCTTGAGGGGCTCCGGGAGGGCCCTTTGTGCGGGGGGAGCGGCTCGGGGGGTGC
GTGCGTGTGTGTGTGCGTGGGGAGCGCCGCGTGCGGCTCCGCGCTGCCCGGCGGCTGTGAGCGCTGCGGG
CGCGGCGCGGGGCTTTGTGCGCTCCGCAGTGTGCGCGAGGGGAGCGCGGCCGGGGGCGGTGCCCCGCGGT
GCGGGGGGGGCTGCGAGGGGAACAAAGGCTGCGTGCGGGGTGTGTGCGTGGGGGGGTGAGCAGGGGGTGT
GGGCGCGTCGGTCGGGCTGCAACCCCCCCTGCACCCCCCTCCCCGAGTTGCTGAGCACGGCCCGGCTTCG
GGTGCGGGGCTCCGTACGGGGCGTGGCGCGGGGCTCGCCGTGCCGGGCGGGGGGTGGCGGCAGGTGGGGG
TGCCGGGCGGGGCGGGGCCGCCTCGGGCCGGGGRGGGCTCGGGGGAGGGGCGCGGCGGCCCCCGGAGCGC
CGGCGGCTGTCGAGGCGCGGCGAGCCGCAGCCATTGCCTTTTATGGTAATCGTGCGAGAGGGCGCAGGGA
CTTCCTTTGTCCCAAATCTGTGCGGAGCCGAAATCTGGGAGGCGCCGCCGCACCCCCTCTAGCGGGCGCG
GGGCGAAGCGGTGCGGCGCCGGCAGGAAGGAAATGGGCGGGGAGGGCCTTCGTGCGTCGCCGCGCCGCCG
TCCCCTTCTCCCTCTCCAGCCTCGGGGCTGTCCGCGGGGGGACGGCTGCCTTCGGGGGGGACGGGGCAGG
GCGGGGTTCGGCTTCTGGCGTGTGACCGGCGGCTCTAGCCTCTGCTAACCATGTTCATGCCTTCTTCTTT
TTCCTACAGCTCCTGGGCAACGTGCTGGTTATTGTGCTGTCTCATCATTTTGGCAAATCTAGATGCCAGA
TGTCCACAATGGGAAACGAGGCCAGTTACCCGGCGGAGATGTGCTCCCACTTTGACAATGATGAAATTAA
AAGGCTGGGCAGGAGGTTTAAGAAGTTGGACTTGGACAAATCAGGGTCTCTGAGCGTGGAGGAGTTCATG
TCCCTGCCGGAGCTGCGCCACAACCCGTTGGTGCGGCGAGTGATCGACGTCTTCGACACCGACGGTGATG
GAGAAGTGGACTTCAAGGAATTCATCCTGGGGACCTCCCAGTTCAGCGTCAAGGGCGACGAGGAGCAGAA
GTTGAGGTTTGCGTTCAGCATTTACGACATGGATAAAGATGGCTACATTTCCAACGGGGAGCTCTTCCAG
GTGCTGAAGATGATGGTGGGCAACAACCTGACGGACTGGCAGCTCCAGCAGCTGGTCGACAAAACCATCA
TCATCCTGGACAAGGATGGCGATGGGAAGATATCCTTTGAGGAATTCAGTGCTGTGGTCAGAGACCTGGA
GATCCACAAGAAGCTGGTCCTCATCGTATGACTCGAGACTCCTCAGGTGCAGGCTGCCTATCAGAAGGTG
GTGGCTGGTGTGGCCAATGCCCTGGCTCACAAATACCACTGAGATCTTTTTCCCTCTGCCAAAAATTATG
GGGACATCATGAAGCCCCTTGAGCATCTGACTTCTGGCTAATAAAGGAAATTTATTTTCATTGCAATAGT
GTGTTGGAATTTTTTGTGTCTCTCACTCGGAAGGACATATGGGAGGGCAAATCATTTAAAACATCAGAAT
GAGTATTTGGTTTAGAGTTTGGCAACATATGCCCATATGCTGGCTGCCATGAACAAAGGTTGGCTATAAA
GAGGTCATCAGTATATGAAACAGCCCCCTGCTGTCCATTCCTTATTCCATAGAAAAGCCTTGACTTGAGG
TTAGATTTTTTTTATATTTTGTTTTGTGTTATTTTTTTCTTTAACATCCCTAAAATTTTCCTTACATGTT
TTACTAGCCAGATTTTTCCTCCTCTCCTGACTACTCCCAGTCATAGCTGTCCCTCTTCTCTTATGAAGAT
CCCTCGACTTAATTAAGGTACCCAATTCGCCCTATAGTGAGTCGTATTACGCGCGCTCACTGGCCGTCGT
TTTACAACGTCGTGACTGGGAAAACCCTGGCGTTACCCAACTTAATCGCCTTGCAGCACATCCCCCTTTC
GCCAGCTGGCGTAATAGCGAAGAGGCCCGCACCGATCGCCCTTCCCAACAGTTGCGCAGCCTGAATGGCG
AATGGG
[124 nt withheld, positions 3017-3140]
C
[91 nt withheld, positions 3142-3232]
A
[49 nt withheld, positions 3234-3282]
CCTTTGACGTTGGAGTCCACGTTCTTT
[37 nt withheld, positions 3310-3346]
ACCCTATCTCGGTCTATTCTTTTGATTTATAAGGGATTTTGCCGATTTCGGCCTATTGGTTAAAAAATGA
GCTGATTTAACAAAAATTTAACGCGAATTTTAACAAAATATTAACGCTTACAATTTAGGTGGCACTTTTC
GGGGAAATGTGCGCGGAACCCCTATTTGTTTATTTTTCTAAATACATTCAAATATGTATCCGCTCATGAG
ACAATAACCCTGATAAATGCTTCAATAATATTGAAAAAGGAAGAGTATGAGTATTCAACATTTCCGTGTC
GCCCTTATTCCCTTTTTTGCGGCATTTTGCCTTCCTGTTTTTGCTCACCCAGAAACGCTGGTGAAAGTAA
AAGATGCTGAAGATCAGTTGGGTGCACGAGTGGGTTACATCGAACTGGATCTCAACAGCGGTAAGATCCT
TGAGAGTTTTCGCCCCGAAGAACGTTTTCCAATGATGAGCACTTTTAAAGTTCTGCTATGTGGCGCGGTA
TTATCCCGTATTGACGCCGGGCAAGAGCAACTCGGTCGCCGCATACACTATTCTCAGAATGACTTGGTTG
AGTACTCACCAGTCACAGAAAAGCATCTTACGGATGGCATGACAGTAAGAGAATTATGCAGTGCTGCCAT
AACCATGAGTGATAACACTGCGGCCAACTTACTTCTGACAACGATCGGAGGACCGAAGGAGCTAACCGCT
TTTTTGCACAACATGGGGGATCATGTAACTCGCCTTGATCGTTGGGAACCGGAGCTGAATGAAGCCATAC
CAAACGACGAGCGTGACACCACGATGCCTGTAGCAATGGCAACAACGTTGCGCAAACTATTAACTGGCGA
ACTACTTACTCTAGCTTCCCGGCAACAATTAATAGACTGGATGGAGGCGGATAAAGTTGCAGGACCACTT
CTGCGCTCGGCCCTTCCGGCTGGCTGGTTTATTGCTGATAAATCTGGAGCCGGTGAGCGTGGGTCTCGCG
GTATCATTGCAGCACTGGGGCCAGATGGTAAGCCCTCCCGTATCGTAGTTATCTACACGACGGGGAGTCA
GGCAACTATGGATGAACGAAATAGACAGATCGCTGAGATAGGTGCCTCACTGATTAAGCATTGGTAACTG
TCAGACCAAGTTTACTCATATATACTTTAGATTGATTTAAAACTTCATTTTTAATTTAAAAGGATCTAGG
TGAAGATCCTTTTTGATAATCTCATGACCAAAATCCCTTAACGTGAGTTTTCGTTCCACTGAGCGTCAGA
CCCCGTAGAAAAGATCAAAGGATCTTCTTGAGATCCTTTTTTTCTGCGCGTAATCTGCTGCTTGCAAACA
AAAAAACCACCGCTACCAGCGGTGGTTTGTTTGCCGGATCAAGAGCTACCAACTCTTTTTCCGAAGGTAA
CTGGCTTCAGCAGAGCGCAGATACCAAATACTGTTCTTCTAGTGTAGCCGTAGTTAGGCCACCACTTCAA
GAACTCTGTAGCACCGCCTACATACCTCGCTCTGCTAATCCTGTTACCAGTGGCTGCTGCCAGTGGCGAT
AAGTCGTGTCTTACCGGGTTGGACTCAAGACGATAGTTACCGGATAAGGCGCAGCGGTCGGGCTGAACGG
GGGGTTCGTGCACACAGCCCAGCTTGGAGCGAACGACCTACACCGAACTGAGATACCTACAGCGTGAGCT
ATGAGAAAGCGCCACGCTTCCCGAAGGGAGAAAGGCGGACAGGTATCCGGTAAGCGGCAGGGTCGGAACA
GGAGAGCGCACGAGGGAGCTTCCAGGGGGAAACGCCTGGTATCTTTATAGTCCTGTCGGGTTTCGCCACC
TCTGACTTGAGCGTCGATTTTTGTGATGCTCGTCAGGGGGGCGGAGCCTATGGAAAAACGCCAGCAACGC
GGCCTTTTTACGGTTCCTGGCCTTTTGCTGGCCTTTTGCTCACATGTTCTTTCCTGCGTTATCCCCTGAT
TCTGTGGATAACCGTATTACCGCCTTTGAGTGAGCTGATACCGCTCGCCGCAGCCGAACGACCGAGCGCA
GCGAGTCAGTGAGCGAGGAAGCGGAAGAGCGCCCAATACGCAAACCGCCTCTCCCCGCGCGTTGGCCGAT
TCATTAATGCAGCTGGCACGACAGGTTTCCCGACTGGAAAGCGGGCAGTGAGCGCAACGCAATTAATGTG
AGTTAGCTCACTCATTAGGCACCCCAGGCTTTACACTTTATGCTTCCGGCTCGTATGTTGTGTGGAATTG
TGAGCGGATAACAATTTCACACAGGAAACAGCTATGACCATGATTACGCCAAGCGCGCAATTAACCCTCA
CTAAAGGGAACAAAAGCTG
Features (pLannotate 1.2.2; 16 found; start..end, strand, type, name):
     17..396     +  enhancer       CMV enhancer: human cytomegalovirus immediate early enhancer
    675..1689    +  intron         chimeric intron: chimera between introns from chicken β-actin and rabbit β-globin
   1759..2268    +  CDS            PPP3R2: CANB2_HUMAN - Also known as CBLP, PPP3RL. Experimental evidence at protein level: Swiss-Prot protein existence level 1. Regulatory subunit of calcineurin, a calcium-dependent, calmodulin stimulated protein phosphatase. Confers calcium sensitivity. From Homo sapiens (Human).
   2278..2349    +  CDS            HBB (fragment): HBB_PONPY - Experimental evidence at transcript level: Swiss-Prot protein existence level 2. Involved in oxygen transport from the lung to the various peripheral tissues. From Pongo pygmaeus (Bornean orangutan).
   2420..2475    +  polyA_signal   β-globin poly(A) signal: rabbit β-globin polyadenylation signal (Gil and Proudfoot, 1987)
   2831..2849    -  promoter       T7 promoter: promoter for bacteriophage T7 RNA polymerase
   2857..3012    +  CDS            lacZα (fragment): LacZα fragment of β-galactosidase; lacZ fragment
   3017..3445    +  rep_origin     f1 ori (sequence partly withheld): f1 bacteriophage origin of replication; arrow indicates direction of (+) strand synthesis
   3498..3602    +  promoter       AmpR promoter: bla
   3603..4463    +  CDS            AmpR: β-lactamase; bla; confers resistance to ampicillin, carbenicillin, and related antibiotics
   4634..5222    +  rep_origin     ori: high-copy-number ColE1/pMB1/pBR322/pUC origin of replication
   5405..5497    +  CDS            lacI (fragment): lac repressor; lacI; The lac repressor binds to the lac operator to inhibit transcription in E. coli. This inhibition can be relieved by adding lactose or isopropyl-β-D-thiogalactopyranoside (IPTG).
   5510..5531    +  protein_bind   CAP binding site: CAP binding activates transcription in the presence of cAMP. E. coli catabolite activator protein
   5546..5576    +  promoter       lac promoter: promoter for the E. coli lac operon
   5584..5600    +  protein_bind   lac operator: The lac repressor binds to the lac operator to inhibit transcription in E. coli. This inhibition can be relieved by adding lactose or isopropyl-β-D-thiogalactopyranoside (IPTG). lac repressor encoded by lacI
   5645..5663    +  promoter       T3 promoter: promoter for bacteriophage T3 RNA polymerase
