[The description below was written by a language model from this plasmid's Addgene catalogue record and pLannotate feature annotations shown in this document.]
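Description:
pCAG-hPPP3R2 is a mammalian expression plasmid of about 5.7 kb that carries the human PPP3R2 coding sequence in pCAG1.1, a backbone derived from pCAGGS. It is maintained in E. coli as a high-copy plasmid through a ColE1/pUC-type origin and is selected with ampicillin via the β-lactamase gene under its own promoter. The backbone also retains cloning-vector remnants that play no part in mammalian expression: an f1 phage origin, fragments of lacZα and lacI, the lac promoter/operator with its CAP binding site, and flanking T3 and T7 phage promoters.

The payload is a single expression cassette. The CAG promoter appears in the annotation as the cytomegalovirus immediate-early enhancer followed by the chimeric chicken β-actin/rabbit β-globin intron. The core β-actin promoter presumably lies in the unannotated gap between them, and this combination gives strong, broadly active transcription in mammalian cells. The PPP3R2 open reading frame, inserted between XbaI and XhoI sites that both remain intact, lies just downstream of the intron. It is followed by rabbit β-globin 3′ sequence containing the polyadenylation signal. The short "HBB fragment" annotated after the insert is most likely part of this globin 3′ region rather than a fusion partner. No epitope tag, reporter or mammalian selection marker is annotated.

PPP3R2 encodes a regulatory B subunit of calcineurin, the calcium- and calmodulin-dependent protein phosphatase, and confers calcium sensitivity on the enzyme. The plasmid was deposited in connection with a study of sperm calcineurin and male fertility, and it serves to express the human subunit in mammalian cells. The record does not describe specific experiments.
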