Addgene plasmid #179163: pCAG-hPPP3R2
Purpose: Expression vector of human protein phosphatase 3, regulatory subunit B, beta isoform (PPP3R2), CAG promoter, rabbit globin poly(A) signal.
Depositing lab: Masahito Ikawa. Depositing organization: The University of Osaka. Publication: Sperm calcineurin inhibition prevents mouse fertility with implications for male contraceptive. Miyata H, Satouh Y, Mashiko D, Muto M, Nozawa K, Shiba K, Fujihara Y, Isotani A, Inaba K, Ikawa M. Science. 2015 Oct 23;350(6259):442-5. doi: 10.1126/science.aad0836. Epub 2015 Oct 1. PubMed 26429887.
Backbone
  Vector backbone: pCAG1.1
  Backbone size w/o insert (bp): 5142
  Total vector size (bp): 5670
  Modifications to backbone: pCAGGS was used as an original vector.
  Vector type: Mammalian Expression
Growth in bacteria
  Bacterial resistance: Ampicillin, 100 μg/mL
  Growth temperature: 37°C
  Growth strain: DH5alpha
  Copy number: High Copy
Gene/Insert
  Gene/Insert name: protein phosphatase 3, regulatory subunit B, beta isoform (alt name: PPP3R2)
  Species: H. sapiens (human)
  Insert size (bp): 528
  Entrez Gene: PPP3R2 (a.k.a. PPP3RL)
  Cloning method: Restriction Enzyme; 5′ cloning site XbaI (not destroyed); 3′ cloning site XhoI (not destroyed)
  Sequencing primers: 5′ GCCTTCTTCTTTTTCCTACAGC; 3′ GCCACACCAGCCACCACCTTCTG
Terms and licenses: Academic/Nonprofit Terms; Industry Terms: Not Available to Industry
How to cite: pCAG-hPPP3R2 was a gift from Masahito Ikawa (Addgene plasmid # 179163 ; http://n2t.net/addgene:179163 ; RRID:Addgene_179163)
